>Addgene plasmid #53459 | pLXSN18E6E7 | depositor full sequence | sequence record 83317 | pLXSN18E6E7 sequence 6688 bps
GAATTGCTAGCAATTGCTAGCAATTGCTAGCAATTCATACCAGATCACCGAAAACTGTCCTCCAAATGTG
TCCCCCTCACACTCCCAAATTCGCGGGCTTCTGCCTCTTAGACCACTCTACCCTATTCCCCACACTCACC
GGAGCCAAAGCCGCGGCCCTTCCGTTTCTTTGCTTTTGAAAGACCCCACCCGTAGGTGGCAAGCTAGCTT
AAGTAACGCCACTTTGCAAGGCATGGAAAAATACATAACTGAGAATAGAAAAGTTCAGATCAAGGTCAGG
AACAAAGAAACAGCTGAATACCAAACAGGATATCTGTGGTAAGCGGTTCCTGCCCCGGCTCAGGGCCAAG
AACAGATGAGACAGCTGAGTGATGGGCCAAACAGGATATCTGTGGTAAGCAGTTCCTGCCCCGGCTCGGG
GCCAAGAACAGATGGTCCCCAGATGCGGTCCAGCCCTCAGCAGTTTCTAGTGAATCATCAGATGTTTCCA
GGGTGCCCCAAGGACCTGAAAATGACCCTGTACCTTATTTGAACTAACCAATCAGTTCGCTTCTCGCTTC
TGTTCGCGCGCTTCCGCTCTCCGAGCTCAATAAAAGAGCCCACAACCCCTCACTCGGCGCGCCAGTCTTC
CGATAGACTGCGTCGCCCGGGTACCCGTATTCCCAATAAAGCCTCTTGCTGTTTGCATCCGAATCGTGGT
CTCGCTGTTCCTTGGGAGGGTCTCCTCTGAGTGATTGACTACCCACGACGGGGGTCTTTCATTTGGGGGC
TCGTCCGGGATTTGGAGACCCCTGCCCAGGGACCACCGACCCACCACCGGGAGGTAAGCTGGCCAGCAAC
TTATCTGTGTCTGTCCGATTGTCTAGTGTCTATGTTTGATGTTATGCGCCTGCGTCTGTACTAGTTAGCT
AACTAGCTCTGTATCTGGCGGACCCGTGGTGGAACTGACGAGTTCTGAACACCCGGCCGCAACCCTGGGA
GACGTCCCAGGGACTTTGGGGGCCGTTTTTGTGGCCCGACCTGAGGAAGGGAGTCGATGTGGAATCCGAC
CCCGTCAGGATATGTGGTTCTGGTAGGAGACGAGAACCTAAAACAGTTCCCGCCTCCGTCTGAATTTTTG
CTTTCGGTTTGGAACCGAAGCCGCGCGTCTTGTCTGCTGCAGCGCTGCAGCATCGTTCTGTGTTGTCTCT
GTCTGACTGTGTTTCTGTATTTGTCTGAAAATTAGGGCCAGACTGTTACCACTCCCTTAAGTTTGACCTT
AGGTCACTGGAAAGATGTCGAGCGGATCGCTCACAACCAGTCGGTAGATGTCAAGAAGAGACGTTGGGTT
ACCTTCTGCTCTGCAGAATGGCCAACCTTTAACGTCGGATGGCCGCGAGACGGCACCTTTAACCGAGACC
TCATCACCCAGGTTAAGATCAAGGTCTTTTCACCTGGCCCGCATGGACACCCAGACCAGGTCCCCTACAT
CGTGACCTGGGAAGCCTTGGCTTTTGACCCCCCTCCCTGGGTCAAGCCCTTTGTACACCCTAAGCCTCCG
CCTCCTCTTCCTCCATCCGCCCCGTCTCTCCCCCTTGAACCTCCTCGTTCGACCCCGCCTCGATCCTCCC
TTTATCCAGCCCTCACTCCTTCTCTAGGCGCCGGAATTCAACACACCACAATACTATGGCGCGCTTTGAG
GATCCAACACGGCGACCCTACAAGCTACCTGATCTGTGCACGGAACTGAACACTTCACTGCAAGACATAG
AAATAACCTGTGTATATTGCAAGACAGTATTGGAACTTACAGAGGTATTTGAATTTGCATTTAAAGATTT
ATTTGTGGTGTATAGAGACAGTATACCGCATGCTGCATGTCATAAATGTATAGATTTTTATTCTAGAATT
AGAGAATTAAGACATTATTCAGACTCTGTGTATGGAGACACATTGGAAAAACTAACTAACACTGGGTTAT
ACAATTTATTAATAAGGTGCCTGCGGTGCCAGAAACCGTTGAATCCAGCAGAAAAACTTAGACACCTTAA
TGAAAAACGACGATTTCACAACATAGCTGGGCACTATAGAGGCCAGTGCCATTCGTGCTGCAACCGAGCA
CGACAGGAACGACTCCAACGACGCAGAGAAACACAAGTATAATATTAAGTATGCATGGACCTAAGGCAAC
ATTGCAAGACATTGTATTGCATTTAGAGCCCCAAAATGAAATTCCGGTTGACCTTCTATGTCACGAGCAA
TTAAGCGACTCAGAGGAAGAAAACGATGAAATAGATGGAGTTAATCATCAACATTTACCAGCCCGACGAG
CCGAACCACAACGTCACACAATGTTGTGTATGTGTTGTAAGTGTGAAGCCAGAATTGAGCTAGTAGTAGA
AAGCTCAGCAGACGACCTTCGAGCATTCCAGCAGCTGTTTCTGAACACCCTGTCCTTTGTGTGTCCGTGG
TGTGCATCCCAGCAGTAACTCGAGGATCCGGCTGTGGAATGTGTGTCAGTTAGGGTGTGGAAAGTCCCCA
GGCTCCCCAGCAGGCAGAAGTATGCAAAGCATGCATCTCAATTAGTCAGCAACCAGGTGTGGAAAGTCCC
CAGGCTCCCCAGCAGGCAGAAGTATGCAAAGCATGCATCTCAATTAGTCAGCAACCATAGTCCCGCCCCT
AACTCCGCCCATCCCGCCCCTAACTCCGCCCAGTTCCGCCCATTCTCCGCCCCATGGCTGACTAATTTTT
TTTATTTATGCAGAGGCCGAGGCCGCCTCGGCCTCTGAGCTATTCCAGAAGTAGTGAGGAGGCTTTTTTG
GAGGCCTAGGCTTTTGCAAAAAGCTTGGGCTGCAGGTCGAGGCGGATCTGATCAAGAGACAGGATGAGGA
TCGTTTCGCATGATTGAACAAGATGGATTGCACGCAGGTTCTCCGGCCGCTTGGGTGGAGAGGCTATTCG
GCTATGACTGGGCACAACAGACAATCGGCTGCTCTGATGCCGCCGTGTTCCGGCTGTCAGCGCAGGGGCG
CCCGGTTCTTTTTGTCAAGACCGACCTGTCCGGTGCCCTGAATGAACTGCAGGACGAGGCAGCGCGGCTA
TCGTGGCTGGCCACGACGGGCGTTCCTTGCGCAGCTGTGCTCGACGTTGTCACTGAAGCGGGAAGGGACT
GGCTGCTATTGGGCGAAGTGCCGGGGCAGGATCTCCTGTCATCTCACCTTGCTCCTGCCGAGAAAGTATC
CATCATGGCTGATGCAATGCGGCGGCTGCATACGCTTGATCCGGCTACCTGCCCATTCGACCACCAAGCG
AAACATCGCATCGAGCGAGCACGTACTCGGATGGAAGCCGGTCTTGTCGATCAGGATGATCTGGACGAAG
AGCATCAGGGGCTCGCGCCAGCCGAACTGTTCGCCAGGCTCAAGGCGCGCATGCCCGACGGCGAGGATCT
CGTCGTGACCCATGGCGATGCCTGCTTGCCGAATATCATGGTGGAAAATGGCCGCTTTTCTGGATTCATC
GACTGTGGCCGGCTGGGTGTGGCGGACCGCTATCAGGACATAGCGTTGGCTACCCGTGATATTGCTGAAG
AGCTTGGCGGCGAATGGGCTGACCGCTTCCTCGTGCTTTACGGTATCGCCGCTCCCGATTCGCAGCGCAT
CGCCTTCTATCGCCTTCTTGACGAGTTCTTCTGAGCGGGACTCTGGGGTTCGATAAAATAAAAGATTTTA
TTTAGTCTCCAGAAAAAGGGGGGAATGAAAGACCCCACCTGTAGGTTTGGCAAGCTAGCTTAAGTAACGC
CATTTTGCAAGGCATGGAAAAATACATAACTGAGAATAGAGAAGTTCAGATCAAGGTCAGGAACAGATGG
AACAGCTGAATATGGGCCAAACAGGATATCTGTGGTAAGCAGTTCCTGCCCCGGCTCAGGGCCAAGAACA
GATGGAACAGCTGAATATGGGCCAAACAGGATATCTGTGGTAAGCAGTTCCTGCCCCGGCTCAGGGCCAA
GAACAGATGGTCCCCAGATGCGGTCCAGCCCTCAGCAGTTTCTAGAGAACCATCAGATGTTTCCAGGGTG
CCCCAAGGACCTGAAATGACCCTGTGCCTTATTTGAACTAACCAATCAGTTCGCTTCTCGCTTCTGTTCG
CGCGCTTCTGCTCCCCGAGCTCAATAAAAGAGCCCACAACCCCTCACTCGGGGCGCCAGTCCTCCGATTG
ACTGAGTCGCCCGGGTACCCGTGTATCCAATAAACCCTCTTGCAGTTGCATCCGACTTGTGGTCTCGCTG
TTCCTTGGGAGGGTCTCCTCTGAGTGATTGACTACCCGTCAGCGGGGGTCTTTCATTTGGGGGCTCGTCC
GGGATCGGGAGACCCCTGCCCAGGGACCACCGACCCACCACCGGGAGGTAAGCTGGCTGCCTCGCGCGTT
TCGGTGATGACGGTGAAAACCTCTGACACATGCAGCTCCCGGAGACGGTCACAGCTTGTCTGTAAGCGGA
TGCCGGGAGCAGACAAGCCCGTCAGGGCGCGTCAGCGGGTGTTGGCGGGTGTCGGGGCGCAGCCATGACC
CAGTCACGTAGCGATAGCGGAGTGTATACTGGCTTAACTATGCGGCATCAGAGCAGATTGTACTGAGAGT
GCACCATATGCGGTGTGAAATACCGCACAGATGCGTAAGGAGAAAATACCGCATCAGGCGCTCTTCCGCT
TCCTCGCTCACTGACTCGCTGCGCTCGGTCGTTCGGCTGCGGCGAGCGGTATCAGCTCACTCAAAGGCGG
TAATACGGTTATCCACAGAATCAGGGGATAACGCAGGAAAGAACATGTGAGCAAAAGGCCAGCAAAAGGC
CAGGAACCGTAAAAAGGCCGCGTTGCTGGCGTTTTTCCATAGGCTCCGCCCCCCTGACGAGCATCACAAA
AATCGACGCTCAAGTCAGAGGTGGCGAAACCCGACAGGACTATAAAGATACCAGGCGTTTCCCCCTGGAA
GCTCCCTCGTGCGCTCTCCTGTTCCGACCCTGCCGCTTACCGGATACCTGTCCGCCTTTCTCCCTTCGGG
AAGCGTGGCGCTTTCTCATAGCTCACGCTGTAGGTATCTCAGTTCGGTGTAGGTCGTTCGCTCCAAGCTG
GGCTGTGTGCACGAACCCCCCGTTCAGCCCGACCGCTGCGCCTTATCCGGTAACTATCGTCTTGAGTCCA
ACCCGGTAAGACACGACTTATCGCCACTGGCAGCAGCCACTGGTAACAGGATTAGCAGAGCGAGGTATGT
AGGCGGTGCTACAGAGTTCTTGAAGTGGTGGCCTAACTACGGCTACACTAGAAGGACAGTATTTGGTATC
TGCGCTCTGCTGAAGCCAGTTACCTTCGGAAAAAGAGTTGGTAGCTCTTGATCCGGCAAACAAACCACCG
CTGGTAGCGGTGGTTTTTTTGTTTGCAAGCAGCAGATTACGCGCAGAAAAAAAGGATCTCAAGAAGATCC
TTTGATCTTTTCTACGGGGTCTGACGCTCAGTGGAACGAAAACTCACGTTAAGGGATTTTGGTCATGAGA
TTATCAAAAAGGATCTTCACCTAGATCCTTTTAAATTAAAAATGAAGTTTTAAATCAATCTAAAGTATAT
ATGAGTAAACTTGGTCTGACAGTTACCAATGCTTAATCAGTGAGGCACCTATCTCAGCGATCTGTCTATT
TCGTTCATCCATAGTTGCCTGACTCCCCGTCGTGTAGATAACTACGATACGGGAGGGCTTACCATCTGGC
CCCAGTGCTGCAATGATACCGCGAGACCCACGCTCACCGGCTCCAGATTTATCAGCAATAAACCAGCCAG
CCGGAAGGGCCGAGCGCAGAAGTGGTCCTGCAACTTTATCCGCCTCCATCCAGTCTATTAATTGTTGCCG
GGAAGCTAGAGTAAGTAGTTCGCCAGTTAATAGTTTGCGCAACGTTGTTGCCATTGCTGCAGGCATCGTG
GTGTCACGCTCGTCGTTTGGTATGGCTTCATTCAGCTCCGGTTCCCAACGATCAAGGCGAGTTACATGAT
CCCCCATGTTGTGCAAAAAAGCGGTTAGCTCCTTCGGTCCTCCGATCGTTGTCAGAAGTAAGTTGGCCGC
AGTGTTATCACTCATGGTTATGGCAGCACTGCATAATTCTCTTACTGTCATGCCATCCGTAAGATGCTTT
TCTGTGACTGGTGAGTACTCAACCAAGTCATTCTGAGAATAGTGTATGCGGCGACCGAGTTGCTCTTGCC
CGGCGTCAACACGGGATAATACCGCGCCACATAGCAGAACTTTAAAAGTGCTCATCATTGGAAAACGTTC
TTCGGGGCGAAAACTCTCAAGGATCTTACCGCTGTTGAGATCCAGTTCGATGTAACCCACTCGTGCACCC
AACTGATCTTCAGCATCTTTTACTTTCACCAGCGTTTCTGGGTGAGCAAAAACAGGAAGGCAAAATGCCG
CAAAAAAGGGAATAAGGGCGACACGGAAATGTTGAATACTCATACTCTTCCTTTTTCAATATTATTGAAG
CATTTATCAGGGTTATTGTCTCATGAGCGGATACATATTTGAATGTATTTAGAAAAATAAACAAATAGGG
GTTCCGCGCACATTTCCCCGAAAAGTGCCACCTGACGTCTAAGAAACCATTATTATCATGACATTAACCT
ATAAAAATAGGCGTATCACGAGGCCCTTTCGTCTTCAA
Features (pLannotate 1.2.2; 16 found; start..end, strand, type, name):
    177..284     +  LTR            3' LTR (ΔU3) (fragment): self-inactivating 3' long terminal repeat (LTR) from Moloney murine leukemia virus
    301..358     +  LTR            LTR (fragment): long terminal repeat from Moloney murine leukemia virus
    372..435     +  LTR            LTR (fragment): long terminal repeat from Moloney murine leukemia virus
    588..763     +  LTR            5' LTR (truncated): truncated long terminal repeat from Moloney murine sarcoma virus
    885..1159    +  misc_feature   MESV Ψ (fragment): packaging signal of murine embryonic stem cell virus
   1226..1642    +  CDS            gag (truncated): truncated Moloney murine leukemia virus (MMLV) gag gene lacking the start codon
   1666..2139    +  CDS            E6: VE6_HPV18 - Experimental evidence at protein level: Swiss-Prot protein existence level 1. Plays a major role in the induction and maintenance of cellular transformation. Acts mainly as an oncoprotein by stimulating the destruction of many host cell key regulatory proteins. E6 associates with host UBE3A/E6-AP ubiquitin-protein ligase, and inactivates tumor suppressors TP53 and TP73 by targeting them to the 26S proteasome for degradation. In turn, DNA damage and chromosomal instabilities increase and lead to cell proliferation and cancer development. The complex E6/E6AP targets several other sub
   2151..2465    +  CDS            E7: VE7_HPV18 - Experimental evidence at protein level: Swiss-Prot protein existence level 1. Plays a role in viral genome replication by driving entry of quiescent cells into the cell cycle. Stimulation of progression from G1 to S phase allows the virus to efficiently use the cellular DNA replicating machinery to achieve viral genome replication. E7 protein has both transforming and trans-activating activities. Induces the disassembly of the E2F1 transcription factor from RB1, with subsequent transcriptional activation of E2F1-regulated S-phase genes. Interferes with host histone deacetylation me
   2491..2820    +  promoter       SV40 promoter: SV40 enhancer and early promoter
   2880..3671    +  CDS            neo: KKA2_KLEPN - Also known as kan, nptII. Experimental evidence at protein level: Swiss-Prot protein existence level 1. Resistance to kanamycin, neomycin, paromomycin, ribostamycin, butirosin and gentamicin B. From Klebsiella pneumoniae.
   3734..4327    +  LTR            LTR: long terminal repeat from Moloney murine leukemia virus
   4396..4436    +  CDS            rop (fragment): Rop protein, which maintains plasmids at low copy number; rop
   4538..4678    +  misc_feature   bom: basis of mobility region from pBR322
   4864..5452    -  rep_origin     ori: high-copy-number ColE1/pMB1/pBR322/pUC origin of replication
   5623..6483    -  CDS            AmpR: β-lactamase; bla; confers resistance to ampicillin, carbenicillin, and related antibiotics
   6484..6588    -  promoter       AmpR promoter: bla
