[The description below was written by a language model from this plasmid's Addgene catalogue record and pLannotate feature annotations shown in this document.]
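Description:
pLXSN18E6E7 is a 6,688 bp gammaretroviral expression vector built on the pLXSN backbone and carrying the E6 and E7 oncogenes of human papillomavirus type 18. In bacteria it is maintained through a ColE1/pBR322-type origin, with an adjacent bom region and a small rop fragment, and selected with ampicillin via the β-lactamase gene and its own promoter. The record lists it as low copy.

The retroviral unit follows the classic LXSN layout. A 5′ long terminal repeat, annotated as Moloney murine sarcoma/leukemia virus-derived fragments, is followed by a packaging signal and a truncated gag segment lacking its start codon, which extends the packaging region to improve encapsidation of the genomic RNA. The roughly 800 bp HPV18 E6/E7 fragment was cloned between EcoRI and XhoI sites. It contains the two open reading frames in tandem in their native arrangement, and no dedicated internal promoter is annotated upstream, so expression comes from the 5′ LTR. Downstream, an internal SV40 enhancer/early promoter drives the neomycin phosphotransferase gene, allowing G418 selection of transduced cells, and a full Moloney murine leukemia virus LTR closes the provirus.

According to the record, the plasmid is used to produce amphotropic recombinant retrovirus for efficient transfer and expression of HPV18 E6 and E7. The plasmid encodes no functional gag, pol or env, so these must be supplied in trans by packaging cells. E6 promotes degradation of p53 through E6-AP, and E7 releases E2F from RB to drive S-phase entry. The associated work concerns immortalization of human epithelial cells by papillomavirus oncogenes.
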