Addgene plasmid #53459: pLXSN18E6E7
Purpose: The plasmid, pLXSN18E6E7, is used to produce amphotropic recombinant retrovirus providing efficient gene transfers and expression of the HPV18 E6 and E7 genes.
Depositing lab: Denise Galloway. Depositing organization: Fred Hutchinson Cancer Center. Publication: The E7 gene of human papillomavirus type 16 is sufficient for immortalization of human epithelial cells. Halbert CL, Demers GW, Galloway DA. J Virol. 1991 Jan;65(1):473-8. PubMed 1845902.
Backbone
  Vector backbone: pLXSN
  Backbone size w/o insert (bp): 5884
  Total vector size (bp): 6688
  Vector type: Retroviral
  Selectable markers: Neomycin (select with G418)
Growth in bacteria
  Bacterial resistance: Ampicillin, 100 μg/mL
  Growth temperature: 37°C
  Growth strain: Stbl3
  Copy number: Low Copy
Gene/Insert
  Gene/Insert name: HPV18E6E7
  Insert size (bp): 804
  GenBank ID: AY262282 X05015
  Cloning method: Restriction Enzyme; 5′ cloning site EcoRI (not destroyed); 3′ cloning site XhoI (not destroyed)
  Sequencing primers: 5′ pLSXNf; 3′ pLXSNr
Terms and licenses: Academic/Nonprofit Terms; Industry Terms: Not Available to Industry
How to cite: pLXSN18E6E7 was a gift from Denise Galloway (Addgene plasmid # 53459 ; http://n2t.net/addgene:53459 ; RRID:Addgene_53459)
