>Addgene plasmid #53459 | pLXSN18E6E7 | addgene partial sequence | sequence record 86066 | pLXSN5 5'-CCCTTGAACCTCCTCGTTCGACC-3'
GCCCTCACTCCTTCTCTAGGCGCCGGAATTCAACACACCACAATACTATGGCGCGCTTTGAGGATCCAAC
ACGGCGACCCTACAAGCTACCTGATCTGTGCACGGAACTGAACACTTCACTGCAAGACATAGAAATAACC
TGTGTATATTGCAAGACAGTATTGGAACTTACAGAGGTATTTGAATTTGCATTTAAAGATTTATTTGTGG
TGTATAGAGACAGTATACCGCATGCTGCATGTCATAAATGTATAGATTTTTATTCTAGAATTAGAGAATT
AAGACATTATTCAGACTCTGTGTATGGAGACACATTGGAAAAACTAACTAACACTGGGTTATACAATTTA
TTAATAAGGTGCCTGCGGTGCCAGAAACCGTTGAATCCAGCAGAAAAACTTAGACACCTTAATGAAAAAC
GACGATTTCACAACATAGCTGGGCACTATAGAGGCCAGTGCCATTCGTGCTGCAACCGAGCACGACAGGA
ACGACTCCAACGACGCAGAGAAACACAAGTATAATATTAAGTATGCATGGACCTAAGGCAACATTGCAAG
ACATTGTATTGCATTTAGAGCCCCAAAATGAAATTCCGGTTGACCTTCTATGTCACGAGCAATTAAGCGA
CTCAGAGGAAGAAAACGATGAAATAGATGGAGTTAATCATCAACATTTACCAGCCCGACGAGCCGAACCA
CAACGTCACACAATGTTGTGTATGTGTTGTAAGTGTGAAGCCAGAATTGAGCTAGTAGTAGAAAGCTCAG
CAGACGACCTTCGAGCATTCCAGCAGCTGTTTCTGAACACCCTGTCCTTTGTGTGTCCGTGGTGTGCATC
CCAGCAGTAACTCGAGGATCCGGCTGTGGAATGTGTGTCAGTTAGGGTGTGGAAAGTCCCCAGGCTCCCC
AGCA
